Addgene plasmid #83532: pTCW022
Purpose: pheromone mediated expression of UBiC, ARO4, and TKL1
Depositing lab: Claudia Vickers. Depositing organization: University of Queensland. Publication: Quorum-sensing linked RNA interference for dynamic metabolic pathway control in Saccharomyces cerevisiae. Williams TC, Averesch NJH, Winter G, Plan MR, Vickers CE, Nielsen LK, Kromer JO. Metab Eng. 2015 May;29:124-134. doi: 10.1016/j.ymben.2015.03.008. Epub 2015 Mar 16. PubMed 25792511.
Backbone
  Vector backbone: pRS406
  Vector type: Yeast Expression
  Selectable markers: URA3
Growth in bacteria
  Bacterial resistance: Ampicillin, 100 μg/mL
  Growth temperature: 37°C
  Growth strain: DH5alpha
  Copy number: High Copy
Gene/Insert
  Gene/Insert name: pFUS1J2-UBiC-CYC1t-pFUS1J2-ARO4*-CYC1t-pFUS1J2-TKL1-CYC1t
  Species: S. cerevisiae (budding yeast)
  Promoter: pFUS1J2
  Cloning method: Restriction Enzyme; 5′ cloning site unknown (unknown if destroyed); 3′ cloning site unknown (unknown if destroyed)
  Sequencing primers: 5′ M13pUC-Fwd; 3′ M13pUC-Rev
Terms and licenses: Academic/Nonprofit Terms; Industry Terms: Not Available to Industry
How to cite: pTCW022 was a gift from Claudia Vickers (Addgene plasmid # 83532 ; http://n2t.net/addgene:83532 ; RRID:Addgene_83532)
