[The description below was written by a language model from this plasmid's Addgene catalogue record and pLannotate feature annotations shown in this document.]
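Description:
pTCW022 is a yeast expression plasmid of about 10.4 kb built on pRS406, an integrating-type shuttle vector. The feature table shows no yeast replication origin (no 2μ or CEN/ARS), so stable maintenance in Saccharomyces cerevisiae would depend on chromosomal integration. Selection in yeast uses the URA3 marker under its own promoter, which complements uracil auxotrophy and can be counterselected with 5-FOA. In E. coli the plasmid is propagated through a high-copy ColE1/pUC-type origin with ampicillin resistance (AmpR). It also retains the f1 origin and the lacZα/lac promoter remnants that flank the pBluescript-derived cloning region.

The payload is three tandem expression cassettes in the same orientation, each driven by the pFUS1J2 promoter and closed by a CYC1 terminator. The promoter itself is not annotated. It presumably lies in the unannotated stretch upstream of each coding sequence, and the short repeated "RNQ1 fragment" hits there are probably annotation artefacts of neighbouring genomic sequence. The first cassette encodes E. coli UbiC, chorismate pyruvate-lyase, which converts chorismate to 4-hydroxybenzoate. The second encodes ARO4, the DAHP synthase that commits PEP and erythrose-4-phosphate to the shikimate pathway. The insert name marks it with an asterisk, suggesting a variant allele, but the record does not state the change. The third encodes the transketolase TKL1, which can increase erythrose-4-phosphate supply.

The stated purpose is pheromone-mediated expression of all three genes. The plasmid comes from work on quorum-sensing-linked dynamic control of metabolic pathways in S. cerevisiae, and the enzyme set is consistent with directing carbon through the shikimate pathway towards 4-hydroxybenzoate once the pheromone signal is present.
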