Features (pLannotate 1.2.2; 25 found; start..end, strand, type, name):
    137..186     +  misc_feature   bom (fragment): basis of mobility region from pBR322
    201..416     +  promoter       URA3 promoter: S. cerevisiae URA3
    417..1220    +  CDS            URA3: orotidine-5'-phosphate decarboxylase, required for uracil biosynthesis; S. cerevisiae URA3; yeast auxotrophic marker, counterselectable with 5-fluoroorotic acid (5-FOA)
   1299..1350    +  misc_feature   bom (fragment): basis of mobility region from pBR322
   1351..1806    -  rep_origin     f1 ori (sequence partly withheld): f1 bacteriophage origin of replication; arrow indicates direction of (+) strand synthesis
   1814..1969    -  CDS            lacZα (fragment): LacZα fragment of β-galactosidase; lacZ fragment
   1979..2038    +  CDS            RNQ1 (fragment): RNQ1_YEAST - Experimental evidence at protein level: Swiss-Prot protein existence level 1. Transferable epigenetic modifier which forms a prion responsible for the non-Mendelian trait [PIN+]. The native function of the soluble protein is unknown. From Saccharomyces cerevisiae (strain ATCC 204508 / S288c) (Baker's yeast).
   2483..2977    +  CDS            ubiC: UBIC_ECOLI - Experimental evidence at protein level: Swiss-Prot protein existence level 1. Removes the pyruvyl group from chorismate, with concomitant aromatization of the ring, to provide 4-hydroxybenzoate (4HB) for the ubiquinone pathway. From Escherichia coli (strain K12).
   2981..3004    -  misc_feature   MCS (fragment): pBluescript multiple cloning site
   3028..3277    +  terminator     CYC1 terminator: S. cerevisiae CYC1; transcription terminator for CYC1
   3316..3375    +  CDS            RNQ1 (fragment): RNQ1_YEAST - Experimental evidence at protein level: Swiss-Prot protein existence level 1. Transferable epigenetic modifier which forms a prion responsible for the non-Mendelian trait [PIN+]. The native function of the soluble protein is unknown. From Saccharomyces cerevisiae (strain ATCC 204508 / S288c) (Baker's yeast).
   3820..4929    +  CDS            ARO4: AROG_YEAST - Experimental evidence at protein level: Swiss-Prot protein existence level 1. Stereospecific condensation of phosphoenolpyruvate (PEP) and D-erythrose-4-phosphate (E4P) giving rise to 3-deoxy-D-arabino- heptulosonate-7-phosphate (DAHP). From Saccharomyces cerevisiae (strain ATCC 204508 / S288c) (Baker's yeast).
   4931..4956    -  misc_feature   MCS (fragment): pBluescript multiple cloning site
   4980..5229    +  terminator     CYC1 terminator: S. cerevisiae CYC1; transcription terminator for CYC1
   5311..5370    +  CDS            RNQ1 (fragment): RNQ1_YEAST - Experimental evidence at protein level: Swiss-Prot protein existence level 1. Transferable epigenetic modifier which forms a prion responsible for the non-Mendelian trait [PIN+]. The native function of the soluble protein is unknown. From Saccharomyces cerevisiae (strain ATCC 204508 / S288c) (Baker's yeast).
   5815..7854    +  CDS            TKL1: TKT1_YEAST - Experimental evidence at protein level: Swiss-Prot protein existence level 1. Catalyzes the transfer of a two-carbon ketol group from a ketose donor to an aldose acceptor, via a covalent intermediate with the cofactor thiamine pyrophosphate. From Saccharomyces cerevisiae (strain ATCC 204508 / S288c) (Baker's yeast).
   7889..8136    +  terminator     CYC1 terminator: S. cerevisiae CYC1; transcription terminator for CYC1
   8218..8234    -  protein_bind   lac operator: The lac repressor binds to the lac operator to inhibit transcription in E. coli. This inhibition can be relieved by adding lactose or isopropyl-β-D-thiogalactopyranoside (IPTG). lac repressor encoded by lacI
   8242..8272    -  promoter       lac promoter: promoter for the E. coli lac operon
   8287..8308    -  protein_bind   CAP binding site: CAP binding activates transcription in the presence of cAMP. E. coli catabolite activator protein
   8321..8413    -  CDS            lacI (fragment): lac repressor; lacI; The lac repressor binds to the lac operator to inhibit transcription in E. coli. This inhibition can be relieved by adding lactose or isopropyl-β-D-thiogalactopyranoside (IPTG).
   8596..9184    -  rep_origin     ori: high-copy-number ColE1/pMB1/pBR322/pUC origin of replication
   9355..10215   -  CDS            AmpR: β-lactamase; bla; confers resistance to ampicillin, carbenicillin, and related antibiotics
  10216..10320   -  promoter       AmpR promoter: bla
  10415..35      +  CDS            rop (fragment) (across the origin): Rop protein, which maintains plasmids at low copy number; rop
>Addgene plasmid #83532 | pTCW022 | depositor full sequence | sequence record 168932 | pTCW022 sequence 10415 bps
TCGCGCGTTTCGGTGATGACGGTGAAAACCTCTGACACATGCAGCTCCCGGAGACGGTCACAGCTTGTCT
GTAAGCGGATGCCGGGAGCAGACAAGCCCGTCAGGGCGCGTCAGCGGGTGTTGGCGGGTGTCGGGGCTGG
CTTAACTATGCGGCATCAGAGCAGATTGTACTGAGAGTGCACCATACCACAGCTTTTCAATTCAATTCAT
CATTTTTTTTTTATTCTTTTTTTTGATTTCGGTTTCTTTGAAATTTTTTTGATTCGGTAATCTCCGAACA
GAAGGAAGAACGAAGGAAGGAGCACAGACTTAGATTGGTATATATACGCATATGTAGTGTTGAAGAAACA
TGAAATTGCCCAGTATTCTTAACCCAACTGCACAGAACAAAAACCTGCAGGAAACGAAGATAAATCATGT
CGAAAGCTACATATAAGGAACGTGCTGCTACTCATCCTAGTCCTGTTGCTGCCAAGCTATTTAATATCAT
GCACGAAAAGCAAACAAACTTGTGTGCTTCATTGGATGTTCGTACCACCAAGGAATTACTGGAGTTAGTT
GAAGCATTAGGTCCCAAAATTTGTTTACTAAAAACACATGTGGATATCTTGACTGATTTTTCCATGGAGG
GCACAGTTAAGCCGCTAAAGGCATTATCCGCCAAGTACAATTTTTTACTCTTCGAAGACAGAAAATTTGC
TGACATTGGTAATACAGTCAAATTGCAGTACTCTGCGGGTGTATACAGAATAGCAGAATGGGCAGACATT
ACGAATGCACACGGTGTGGTGGGCCCAGGTATTGTTAGCGGTTTGAAGCAGGCGGCAGAAGAAGTAACAA
AGGAACCTAGAGGCCTTTTGATGTTAGCAGAATTGTCATGCAAGGGCTCCCTATCTACTGGAGAATATAC
TAAGGGTACTGTTGACATTGCGAAGAGCGACAAAGATTTTGTTATCGGCTTTATTGCTCAAAGAGACATG
GGTGGAAGAGATGAAGGTTACGATTGGTTGATTATGACACCCGGTGTGGGTTTAGATGACAAGGGAGACG
CATTGGGTCAACAGTATAGAACCGTGGATGATGTGGTCTCTACAGGATCTGACATTATTATTGTTGGAAG
AGGACTATTTGCAAAGGGAAGGGATGCTAAGGTAGAGGGTGAACGTTACAGAAAAGCAGGCTGGGAAGCA
TATTTGAGAAGATGCGGCCAGCAAAACTAAAAAACTGTATTATAAGTAAATGCATGTATACTAAACTCAC
AAATTAGAGCTTCAATTTAATTATATCAGTTATTACCCTATGCGGTGTGAAATACCGCACAGATGCGTAA
GGAGAAAATACCGCATCAGGAAATTGTAAACGTTAATATTTTGTTAAAATTCGCGTTAAATTTTTGTTAA
ATCAGCTCATTTTTTAACCAATAGGCCGAAATCGGCAAAATCCCTTATAAATCAAAAGAATAGACCGAGA
TAGGGT
[37 nt withheld, positions 1477-1513]
AAAGAACGTGGACTCCAACGTCAAAGG
[49 nt withheld, positions 1541-1589]
T
[91 nt withheld, positions 1591-1681]
G
[124 nt withheld, positions 1683-1806]
CGCGCCATTCGCCATTCAGGCTGCGCAACTGTTGGGAAGGGCGATCGGTGCGGGCCTCTTCGCTATTACG
CCAGCTGGCGAAAGGGGGATGTGCTGCAAGGCGATTAAGTTGGGTAACGCCAGGGTTTTCCCAGTCACGA
CGTTGTAAAACGACGGCCAGTGAGCGCGCCCCTCCTTCAATTTTTCTGGCAACTTTTCTCAACAGAACAA
TAACGGCAACCAGAACCGCTACTGAACGATGATTCAGTTCGCCTTCTATCCTTTGTTTTCGTATTTGTTT
ATATATATAACTTTATTTTTTTTTATTAATTGGGCTGCAAGACAATTTTGTTGTCAGTGATGCCTCAATC
CTTCTTTTGCTTCCATATTTACCATGTGGACCCTTTCAAAACAGAGTTGTATCTCTGCAGGATGCCCTTT
TTGACGTATTGAATGGCATAATTGCACTGTCACTTTTCGAGCTGTCCCATTTTGGTGCGATGATGGAACA
AACATGAAACGTCTGTAATTTGAAACAAATAACGTAATTCTCGGGATTGGTTTTATTTAAATGACAATGT
AAGAGTGGCTTTGTAAGGTATGTGTTGCTCTTAAAATATTTGGATACGACTTCCGTTATCTTTTTTCCTT
TAAGAGCAGGATATAAGCCAACAAGTTTCTGAAAATCAAAGAATTCATGTCCCATCCAGCTTTGACACAA
TTGAGAGCTTTGAGATACTGCAAAGAAATTCCAGCATTGGATCCACAATTATTGGACTGGTTGTTGTTGG
AAGATTCCATGACTAAGAGATTCGAACAACAAGGTAAGACCGTTTCCGTTACCATGATTAGAGAAGGTTT
CGTCGAACAAAACGAAATCCCAGAAGAATTGCCTTTGTTGCCAAAAGAATCTAGATACTGGTTGAGAGAA
ATTTTGTTGTGCGCTGATGGTGAACCTTGGTTGGCTGGTAGAACTGTTGTTCCAGTTTCTACTTTGTCTG
GTCCAGAATTGGCATTGCAAAAATTGGGTAAAACTCCATTGGGTAGATACTTGTTCACTTCTTCTACCTT
GACCAGAGACTTCATTGAAATTGGTAGAGATGCTGGTTTGTGGGGTAGAAGATCAAGATTGAGATTGTCT
GGTAAACCTTTGTTGTTGACCGAATTATTCTTGCCAGCTTCCCCATTATACTGACCCGGGGGATCCACTA
GTTCTAGAAGGCCCCTTTTCCTTTGTCGATATCATGTAATTAGTTATGTCACGCTTACATTCACGCCCTC
CTCCCACATCCGCTCTAACCGAAAAGGAAGGAGTTAGACAACCTGAAGTCTAGGTCCCTATTTATTTTTT
TTAATAGTTATGTTAGTATTAAGAACGTTATTTATATTTCAAATTTTTCTTTTTTTTCTGTACAAACGCG
TGTACGCATGTAACATTATACTGAAAACCTTGCTTGAGAAGGTTTTGGGACGCTCGAAGGCTTTAATTTG
CAAGCTTCGCAGTTTACACTCTCATCGTCGCTCGAGCCCTCCTTCAATTTTTCTGGCAACTTTTCTCAAC
AGAACAATAACGGCAACCAGAACCGCTACTGAACGATGATTCAGTTCGCCTTCTATCCTTTGTTTTCGTA
TTTGTTTATATATATAACTTTATTTTTTTTTATTAATTGGGCTGCAAGACAATTTTGTTGTCAGTGATGC
CTCAATCCTTCTTTTGCTTCCATATTTACCATGTGGACCCTTTCAAAACAGAGTTGTATCTCTGCAGGAT
GCCCTTTTTGACGTATTGAATGGCATAATTGCACTGTCACTTTTCGAGCTGTCCCATTTTGGTGCGATGA
TGGAACAAACATGAAACGTCTGTAATTTGAAACAAATAACGTAATTCTCGGGATTGGTTTTATTTAAATG
ACAATGTAAGAGTGGCTTTGTAAGGTATGTGTTGCTCTTAAAATATTTGGATACGACTTCCGTTATCTTT
TTTCCTTTAAGAGCAGGATATAAGCCAACAAGTTTCTGAAAATCAAAGAATTCATGAGTGAATCTCCAAT
GTTCGCTGCCAACGGCATGCCAAAGGTAAATCAAGGTGCTGAAGAAGATGTCAGAATTTTAGGTTACGAC
CCATTAGCTTCTCCAGCTCTCCTTCAAGTGCAAATCCCAGCCACACCAACTTCTTTGGAAACTGCCAAGA
GAGGTAGAAGAGAAGCTATAGATATTATTACCGGTAAAGACGACAGAGTTCTTGTCATTGTCGGTCCTTG
TTCCATCCATGATCTAGAAGCCGCTCAAGAATACGCTTTGAGATTAAAGAAATTGTCAGATGAATTAAAA
GGTGATTTATCCATCATTATGAGAGCATACTTGGAGAAGCCAAGAACAACCGTCGGCTGGAAAGGTCTAA
TTAATGACCCTGATGTTAACAACACTTTCAACATCAACAAGGGTTTGCAATCCGCTAGACAATTGTTTGT
CAACTTGACAAATATCGGTTTGCCAATTGGTTCTGAAATGCTTGATACCATTTCTCCTAAATACTTGGCT
GATTTGGTCTCCTTCGGTGCCATTGGTGCCAGAACCACCGAATCTCAACTGCACAGAGAATTGGCCTCCG
GTTTGTCTTTCCCAGTTGGTTTCAAGAACGGTACCGATGGTACCTTAAATGTTGCTGTGGATGCTTGTCA
AGCCGCTGCTCATTCTCACCATTTCATGGGTGTTACTAAGCATGGTGTTGCTGCTATCACCACTACTAAG
GGTAACGAACACTGCTTCGTTATTCTAAGAGGTGGTAAAAAGGGTACCAACTACGACGCTAAGTCCGTTG
CAGAAGCTAAGGCTCAATTGCCTGCCGGTTCCAACGGTCTAATGATTGACTACTCTCACGGTAACTCCAA
TAAGGATTTCAGAAACCAACCAAAGGTCAATGACGTTGTTTGTGAGCAAATCGCTAACGGTGAAAACGCC
ATTACCGGTGTCATGATTGAATCAAACATCAACGAAGGTAACCAAGGCATCCCAGCCGAAGGTAAAGCCG
GCTTGAAATATGGTGTTTCCATCACTGATGCTTGTATAGGTTGGGAAACTACTGAAGACGTCTTGAGGAA
ATTGGCTGCTGCTGTCAGACAAAGAAGAGAAGTTAACAAGAAATAGCCCGGGGGATCCACTAGTTCTAGA
AGGCCCCTTTTCCTTTGTCGATATCATGTAATTAGTTATGTCACGCTTACATTCACGCCCTCCTCCCACA
TCCGCTCTAACCGAAAAGGAAGGAGTTAGACAACCTGAAGTCTAGGTCCCTATTTATTTTTTTTAATAGT
TATGTTAGTATTAAGAACGTTATTTATATTTCAAATTTTTCTTTTTTTTCTGTACAAACGCGTGTACGCA
TGTAACATTATACTGAAAACCTTGCTTGAGAAGGTTTTGGGACGCTCGAAGGCTTTAATTTGCAAGCTTC
GCAGTTTACACTCTCATCGTCGAGCTCCAGCTTTTGTTCCCTTTCCTAGGTCCGGATATTATGCGGCCGC
GCCCTCCTTCAATTTTTCTGGCAACTTTTCTCAACAGAACAATAACGGCAACCAGAACCGCTACTGAACG
ATGATTCAGTTCGCCTTCTATCCTTTGTTTTCGTATTTGTTTATATATATAACTTTATTTTTTTTTATTA
ATTGGGCTGCAAGACAATTTTGTTGTCAGTGATGCCTCAATCCTTCTTTTGCTTCCATATTTACCATGTG
GACCCTTTCAAAACAGAGTTGTATCTCTGCAGGATGCCCTTTTTGACGTATTGAATGGCATAATTGCACT
GTCACTTTTCGAGCTGTCCCATTTTGGTGCGATGATGGAACAAACATGAAACGTCTGTAATTTGAAACAA
ATAACGTAATTCTCGGGATTGGTTTTATTTAAATGACAATGTAAGAGTGGCTTTGTAAGGTATGTGTTGC
TCTTAAAATATTTGGATACGACTTCCGTTATCTTTTTTCCTTTAAGAGCAGGATATAAGCCAACAAGTTT
CTGAAAATCAAAGAATTCATGACTCAATTCACTGACATTGATAAGCTAGCCGTCTCCACCATAAGAATTT
TGGCTGTGGACACCGTATCCAAGGCCAACTCAGGTCACCCAGGTGCTCCATTGGGTATGGCACCAGCTGC
ACACGTTCTATGGAGTCAAATGCGCATGAACCCAACCAACCCAGACTGGATCAACAGAGATAGATTTGTC
TTGTCTAACGGTCACGCGGTCGCTTTGTTGTATTCTATGCTACATTTGACTGGTTACGATCTGTCTATTG
AAGACTTGAAACAGTTCAGACAGTTGGGTTCCAGAACACCAGGTCATCCTGAATTTGAGTTGCCAGGTGT
TGAAGTTACTACCGGTCCATTAGGTCAAGGTATCTCCAACGCTGTTGGTATGGCCATGGCTCAAGCTAAC
CTGGCTGCCACTTACAACAAGCCGGGCTTTACCTTGTCTGACAACTACACCTATGTTTTCTTGGGTGACG
GTTGTTTGCAAGAAGGTATTTCTTCAGAAGCTTCCTCCTTGGCTGGTCATTTGAAATTGGGTAACTTGAT
TGCCATCTACGATGACAACAAGATCACTATCGATGGTGCTACCAGTATCTCATTCGATGAAGATGTTGCT
AAGAGATACGAAGCCTACGGTTGGGAAGTTTTGTACGTAGAAAATGGTAACGAAGATCTAGCCGGTATTG
CCAAGGCTATTGCTCAAGCTAAGTTATCCAAGGACAAACCAACTTTGATCAAAATGACCACAACCATTGG
TTACGGTTCCTTGCATGCCGGCTCTCACTCTGTGCACGGTGCCCCATTGAAAGCAGATGATGTTAAACAA
CTAAAGAGCAAATTCGGTTTCAACCCAGACAAGTCCTTTGTTGTTCCACAAGAAGTTTACGACCACTACC
AAAAGACAATTTTAAAGCCAGGTGTCGAAGCCAACAACAAGTGGAACAAGTTGTTCAGCGAATACCAAAA
GAAATTCCCAGAATTAGGTGCTGAATTGGCTAGAAGATTGAGCGGCCAACTACCCGCAAATTGGGAATCT
AAGTTGCCAACTTACACCGCCAAGGACTCTGCCGTGGCCACTAGAAAATTATCAGAAACTGTTCTTGAGG
ATGTTTACAATCAATTGCCAGAGTTGATTGGTGGTTCTGCCGATTTAACACCTTCTAACTTGACCAGATG
GAAGGAAGCCCTTGACTTCCAACCTCCTTCTTCCGGTTCAGGTAACTACTCTGGTAGATACATTAGGTAC
GGTATTAGAGAACACGCTATGGGTGCCATAATGAACGGTATTTCAGCTTTCGGTGCCAACTACAAACCAT
ACGGTGGTACTTTCTTGAACTTCGTTTCTTATGCTGCTGGTGCCGTTAGATTGTCCGCTTTGTCTGGCCA
CCCAGTTATTTGGGTTGCTACACATGACTCTATCGGTGTCGGTGAAGATGGTCCAACACATCAACCTATT
GAAACTTTAGCACACTTCAGATCCCTACCAAACATTCAAGTTTGGAGACCAGCTGATGGTAACGAAGTTT
CTGCCGCCTACAAGAACTCTTTAGAATCCAAGCATACTCCAAGTATCATTGCTTTGTCCAGACAAAACTT
GCCACAATTGGAAGGTAGCTCTATTGAAAGCGCTTCTAAGGGTGGTTACGTACTACAAGATGTTGCTAAC
CCAGATATTATTTTAGTGGCTACTGGTTCCGAAGTGTCTTTGAGTGTTGAAGCTGCTAAGACTTTGGCCG
CAAAGAACATCAAGGCTCGTGTTGTTTCTCTACCAGATTTCTTCACTTTTGACAAACAACCCCTAGAATA
CAGACTATCAGTCTTACCAGACAACGTTCCAATCATGTCTGTTGAAGTTTTGGCTACCACATGTTGGGGC
AAATACGCTCATCAATCCTTCGGTATTGACAGATTTGGTGCCTCCGGTAAGGCACCAGAAGTCTTCAAGT
TCTTCGGTTTCACCCCAGAAGGTGTTGCTGAAAGAGCTCAAAAGACCATTGCATTCTATAAGGGTGACAA
GCTAATTTCTCCTTTGAAAAAAGCTTTCTAATCTAGAACAGGCCCCTTTTCCTTTGTCGATATCATGTAA
TTAGTTATGTCACGCTTACATTCACGCCCTCCCCCCACATCCGCTCTAACCGAAAAGGAAGGAGTTAGAC
AACCTGAAGTCTAGGTCCCTATTTATTTTTTTATAGTTATGTTAGTATTAAGAACGTTATTTATATTTCA
AATTTTTCTTTTTTTTCTGTACAAACGCGTGTACGCATGTAACATTATACTGAAAACCTTGCTTGAGAAG
GTTTTGGGACGCTCGAAGGCTTTAATTTGCAAGCTTCGCAGTTTACACTCTCATCGTCGTCGCGAATAAT
AGTCGACCTTAAGCATGGTCATAGCTGTTTCCTGTGTGAAATTGTTATCCGCTCACAATTCCACACAACA
TAGGAGCCGGAAGCATAAAGTGTAAAGCCTGGGGTGCCTAATGAGTGAGGTAACTCACATTAATTGCGTT
GCGCTCACTGCCCGCTTTCCAGTCGGGAAACCTGTCGTGCCAGCTGCATTAATGAATCGGCCAACGCGCG
GGGAGAGGCGGTTTGCGTATTGGGCGCTCTTCCGCTTCCTCGCTCACTGACTCGCTGCGCTCGGTCGTTC
GGCTGCGGCGAGCGGTATCAGCTCACTCAAAGGCGGTAATACGGTTATCCACAGAATCAGGGGATAACGC
AGGAAAGAACATGTGAGCAAAAGGCCAGCAAAAGGCCAGGAACCGTAAAAAGGCCGCGTTGCTGGCGTTT
TTCCATAGGCTCCGCCCCCCTGACGAGCATCACAAAAATCGACGCTCAAGTCAGAGGTGGCGAAACCCGA
CAGGACTATAAAGATACCAGGCGTTTCCCCCTGGAAGCTCCCTCGTGCGCTCTCCTGTTCCGACCCTGCC
GCTTACCGGATACCTGTCCGCCTTTCTCCCTTCGGGAAGCGTGGCGCTTTCTCATAGCTCACGCTGTAGG
TATCTCAGTTCGGTGTAGGTCGTTCGCTCCAAGCTGGGCTGTGTGCACGAACCCCCCGTTCAGCCCGACC
GCTGCGCCTTATCCGGTAACTATCGTCTTGAGTCCAACCCGGTAAGACACGACTTATCGCCACTGGCAGC
AGCCACTGGTAACAGGATTAGCAGAGCGAGGTATGTAGGCGGTGCTACAGAGTTCTTGAAGTGGTGGCCT
AACTACGGCTACACTAGAAGGACAGTATTTGGTATCTGCGCTCTGCTGAAGCCAGTTACCTTCGGAAAAA
GAGTTGGTAGCTCTTGATCCGGCAAACAAACCACCGCTGGTAGCGGTGGTTTTTTTGTTTGCAAGCAGCA
GATTACGCGCAGAAAAAAAGGATCTCAAGAAGATCCTTTGATCTTTTCTACGGGGTCTGACGCTCAGTGG
AACGAAAACTCACGTTAAGGGATTTTGGTCATGAGATTATCAAAAAGGATCTTCACCTAGATCCTTTTAA
ATTAAAAATGAAGTTTTAAATCAATCTAAAGTATATATGAGTAAACTTGGTCTGACAGTTACCAATGCTT
AATCAGTGAGGCACCTATCTCAGCGATCTGTCTATTTCGTTCATCCATAGTTGCCTGACTCCCCGTCGTG
TAGATAACTACGATACGGGAGGGCTTACCATCTGGCCCCAGTGCTGCAATGATACCGCGAGACCCACGCT
CACCGGCTCCAGATTTATCAGCAATAAACCAGCCAGCCGGAAGGGCCGAGCGCAGAAGTGGTCCTGCAAC
TTTATCCGCCTCCATCCAGTCTATTAATTGTTGCCGGGAAGCTAGAGTAAGTAGTTCGCCAGTTAATAGT
TTGCGCAACGTTGTTGCCATTGCTACAGGCATCGTGGTGTCACGCTCGTCGTTTGGTATGGCTTCATTCA
GCTCCGGTTCCCAACGATCAAGGCGAGTTACATGATCCCCCATGTTGTGCAAAAAAGCGGTTAGCTCCTT
CGGTCCTCCGATCGTTGTCAGAAGTAAGTTGGCCGCAGTGTTATCACTCATGGTTATGGCAGCACTGCAT
AATTCTCTTACTGTCATGCCATCCGTAAGATGCTTTTCTGTGACTGGTGAGTACTCAACCAAGTCATTCT
GAGAATAGTGTATGCGGCGACCGAGTTGCTCTTGCCCGGCGTCAATACGGGATAATACCGCGCCACATAG
CAGAACTTTAAAAGTGCTCATCATTGGAAAACGTTCTTCGGGGCGAAAACTCTCAAGGATCTTACCGCTG
TTGAGATCCAGTTCGATGTAACCCACTCGTGCACCCAACTGATCTTCAGCATCTTTTACTTTCACCAGCG
TTTCTGGGTGAGCAAAAACAGGAAGGCAAAATGCCGCAAAAAAGGGAATAAGGGCGACACGGAAATGTTG
AATACTCATACTCTTCCTTTTTCAATATTATTGAAGCATTTATCAGGGTTATTGTCTCATGAGCGGATAC
ATATTTGAATGTATTTAGAAAAATAAACAAATAGGGGTTCCGCGCACATTTCCCCGAAAAGTGCCACCTG
ACGTCTAAGAAACCATTATTATCATGACATTAACCTATAAAAATAGGCGTATCACGAGGCCCTTTCGTC
