>Addgene plasmid #83532 | pTCW022 | addgene partial sequence | sequence record 161629 | M13-F20 5'-TGTAAAACGACGGCCAGT-3'
GGCAACTTTTCTCAACAGAACAATAACGGCAACCAGAACCGCTACTGAACGATGATTCAGTTCGCCTTCT
ATCCTTTGTTTTCGTATTTGTTTATATATATAACTTTATTTTTTTTTATTAATTGGGCTGCAAGACAATT
TTGTTGTCAGTGATGCCTCAATCCTTCTTTTGCTTCCATATTTACCATGTGGACCCTTTCAAAACAGAGT
TGTATCTCTGCAGGATGCCCTTTTTGACGTATTGAATGGCATAATTGCACTGTCACTTTTCGAGCTGTCC
CATTTTGGTGCGATGATGGAACAAACATGAAACGTCTGTAATTTGAAACAAATAACGTAATTCTCGGGAT
TGGTTTTATTTAAATGACAATGTAAGAGTGGCTTTGTAAGGTATGTGTTGCTCTTAAAATATTTGGATAC
GACTTCCGTTATCTTTTTTCCTTTAAGAGCAGGATATAAGCCAACAAGTTTCTGAAAATCAAAGAATTCA
TGTCCCATCCAGCTTTGACACAATTGAGAGCTTTGAGATACTGCAAAGAAATTCCAGCATTGGATCCACA
ATTATTGGACTGGTTGTTGTTGGAAGATTCCATGACTAAGAGATTCGAACAACAAGGTAAGACCGTTTCC
GTTACCATGATTAGAGAAGGTTTCGTCGAACAAAACGAAATCCCAGAAGAATTGCCTTTGTTGCCAAAAG
AATCTAGATACTGGTTGAGAGAAATTTTGTTGTGCGCTGATGGTGAACCTTGGTTGGCTGGTAGAACTGT
TGTTCCAGTTTCTACTTTGTCTGGTCCAGAATTGGCATTGCAAAAATTGGGTAAAACTCCATTGGGTAGA
TACTTGTTCACTTCTTCTACCTTGACCAGAGACTTCATTGAAATTGGTAGAGATGCTGGTTTGTGGGGTA
GAAGATCAAGATTGAGATTGTCTGGTAAACCTTTGTTGTTGACCGAATTATTCTTGCCAGCTTCCC
