>Addgene plasmid #83532 | pTCW022 | addgene partial sequence | sequence record 161630 | pCAX-F 5'-CAGCTCCTGGGCAACGTGC-3'
GTAACCAATGGTTGTGGTCATTTTGATCAAAGTTGGTTTGTCCTTGGATAACTTAGCTTGAGCAATAGCC
TTGGCAATACCGGCTAGATCTTCGTTACCATTTTCTACGTACAAAACTTCCCAACCGTAGGCTTCGTATC
TCTTAGCAACATCTTCATCGAATGAGATACTGGTAGCACCATCGATAGTGATCTTGTTGTCATCGTAGAT
GGCAATCAAGTTACCCAATTTCAAATGACCAGCCAAGGAGGAAGCTTCTGAAGAAATACCTTCTTGCAAA
CAACCGTCACCCAAGAAAACATAGGTGTAGTTGTCAGACAAGGTAAAGCCCGGCTTGTTGTAAGTGGCAG
CCAGGTTAGCTTGAGCCATGGCCATACCAACAGCGTTGGAGATACCTTGACCTAATGGACCGGTAGTAAC
TTCAACACCTGGCAACTCAAATTCAGGATGACCTGGTGTTCTGGAACCCAACTGTCTGAACTGTTTCAAG
TCTTCAATAGACAGATCGTAACCAGTCAAATGTAGCATAGAATACAACAAAGCGACCGCGTGACCGTTAG
ACAAGACAAATCTATCTCTGTTGATCCAGTCTGGGTTGGTTGGGTTCATGCGCATTTGACTCCATAGAAC
GTGTGCAGCTGGTGCCATACCCAATGGAGCACCTGGGTGACCTGAGTTGGCCTTGGATACGGTGTCCACA
GCCAAAATTCTTATGGTGGAGACGGCTAGCTTATCAATGTCAGTGAATTGAGTCATGAATTCTTTGATTT
TCAGAAACTTGTTGGCTTATATCCTGCTCTTAAAGGAAAAAAGATAACGGAAGTCGTATCCAAATATTTT
AAGAGCAACACATACCTTACAAAGCCACTCTTACATTGTCATTTAAATAAAACCAATCCCGAGAATTACG
TTATTTGTTT
