>Addgene plasmid #83532 | pTCW022 | addgene partial sequence | sequence record 162965 | sARO4-Rev 5'-gcttctgcaacggacttagc-3'
CCTCTTAGAATAACGAAGCAGTGTTCGTTACCCTTAGTAGTGGTGATAGCAGCAACACCATGCTTAGTAA
CACCCATGAAATGGTGAGAATGAGCAGCGGCTTGACAAGCATCCACAGCAACATTTAAGGTACCATCGGT
ACCGTTCTTGAAACCAACTGGGAAAGACAAACCGGAGGCCAATTCTCTGTGCAGTTGAGATTCGGTGGTT
CTGGCACCAATGGCACCGAAGGAGACCAAATCAGCCAAGTATTTAGGAGAAATGGTATCAAGCATTTCAG
AACCAATTGGCAAACCGATATTTGTCAAGTTGACAAACAATTGTCTAGCGGATTGCAAACCCTTGTTGAT
GTTGAAAGTGTTGTTAACATCAGGGTCATTAATTAGACCTTTCCAGCCGACGGTTGTTCTTGGCTTCTCC
AAGTATGCTCTCATAATGATGGATAAATCACCTTTTAATTCATCTGACAATTTCTTTAATCTCAAAGCGT
ATTCTTGAGCGGCTTCTAGATCATGGATGGAACAAGGACCGACAATGACAAGAACTCTGTCGTCTTTACC
GGTAATAATATCTATAGCTTCTCTTCTACCTCTCTTGGCAGTTTCCAAAGAAGTTGGTGTGGCTGGGATT
TGCACTTGAAGGAGAGCTGGAGAAGCTAATGGGTCGTAACCTAAAATTCTGACATCTTCTTCAGCACCTT
GATTTACCTTTGGCATGCCGTTGGCAGCGAACATTGGAGATTCACTCATGAATTCTTTGATTTTCAGAAA
CTTGTTGGCTTATATCCTGCTCTTAAAGGAAAAAAGATAACGGAAGTCGTATCCAAATATTTTAAGAGCA
ACACATACCTTACAAAGCCACTCTTACATTGTCATTTAAATAAAACCAATCCCGAGAATTACGTTATTTG
TTTCAAATTACAGACGTTTCATGTTTGTTCCATCATCGCACCAAAATGGGACAGCTCGAAAAGTGACAGT
GCAATTATGCCATTCAATACGTCAAAAAGGGCATCCTGCA
