>Addgene plasmid #83532 | pTCW022 | addgene partial sequence | sequence record 162966 | M13-Rev 5'-CAGGAAACAGCTATGACC-3'
CGACGATGAGAGTGTAAACTGCGAAGCTTGCAAATTAAAGCCTTCGAGCGTCCCAAAACCTTCTCAAGCA
AGGTTTTCAGTATAATGTTACATGCGTACACGCGTTTGTACAGAAAAAAAAGAAAAATTTGAAATATAAA
TAACGTTCTTAATACTAACATAACTATAAAAAAATAAATAGGGACCTAGACTTCAGGTTGTCTAACTCCT
TCCTTTTCGGTTAGAGCGGATGTGGGGGGAGGGCGTGAATGTAAGCGTGACATAACTAATTACATGATAT
CGACAAAGGAAAAGGGGCCTGTTCTAGATTAGAAAGCTTTTTTCAAAGGAGAAATTAGCTTGTCACCCTT
ATAGAATGCAATGGTCTTTTGAGCTCTTTCAGCAACACCTTCTGGGGTGAAACCGAAGAACTTGAAGACT
TCTGGTGCCTTACCGGAGGCACCAAATCTGTCAATACCGAAGGATTGATGAGCGTATTTGCCCCAACATG
TGGTAGCCAAAACTTCAACAGACATGATTGGAACGTTGTCTGGTAAGACTGATAGTCTGTATTCTAGGGG
TTGTTTGTCAAAAGTGAAGAAATCTGGTAGAGAAACAACACGAGCCTTGATGTTCTTTGCGGCCAAAGTC
TTAGCAGCTTCAACACTCAAAGACACTTCGGAACCAGTAGCCACTAAAATAATATCTGGGTTAGCAACAT
CTTGTAGTACGTAACCACCCTTAGAAGCGCTTTCAATAGAGCTACCTTCCAATTGTGGCAAGTTTTGTCT
GGACAAAGCAATGATACTTGGAGTATGCTTGGATTCTAAAGAGTTCTTGTAGGCGGCAGAAACTTCGTTA
CCATCAGCTGGTCTCCAAACTTGAATGTTTGGTAGGGATCTGAAGTGTGCTAAAGTTTCAATAGGTTGAT
GTGTTGGACCATCTTCACCGACACCGATAGAGTCATGTGTAGCAACCCAAATAACTGGGTGGCCAGACAA
AGCGGACAATCTAACGGCACC
